Addgene plasmid #52906: pLpC-Zipp.-L-IFP-F[2]+Venus (mammalian)
Purpose: Binary retroviral pl. (puromycin). Zipper (PacI/ClaI):Linker (GGGGS)X2+IFP-F[2]. In the second MCS, the Venus fluorescent protein is cloned in between PmeI/SalI.Confers ampicillin resistance to DH5α.
Depositing lab: Stephen Michnick. Depositing organization: University of Montreal. Publication: An infrared reporter to detect spatiotemporal dynamics of protein-protein interactions. Tchekanda E, Sivanesan D, Michnick SW. Nat Methods. 2014 Jun;11(6):641-4. doi: 10.1038/nmeth.2934. Epub 2014 Apr 20. PubMed 24747815.
Backbone
  Vector backbone: pLpC
  Backbone manufacturer: Addgene
  Vector type: Mammalian Expression, Retroviral
  Selectable markers: Puromycin
Growth in bacteria
  Bacterial resistance: Ampicillin, 100 μg/mL
  Growth temperature: 37°C
  Growth strain: DH5alpha
  Copy number: High Copy
Gene/Insert
  Gene/Insert name: Zipp.-L-IFP-F[2]+Venus
  Species: Deinococcus radiodurans
  Promoter: Unknown
  Tag / fusion protein: L-IFP-F[2] (C terminal on insert)
  Cloning method: Restriction Enzyme; 5′ cloning site PacI (not destroyed); 3′ cloning site EcoRI (not destroyed)
  Sequencing primers: 5′ Unknown; 3′ Unknown
Terms and licenses: Academic/Nonprofit Terms; Industry Terms: Not Available to Industry
How to cite: pLpC-Zipp.-L-IFP-F[2]+Venus (mammalian) was a gift from Stephen Michnick (Addgene plasmid # 52906 ; http://n2t.net/addgene:52906 ; RRID:Addgene_52906)
