[The description below was written by a language model from this plasmid's Addgene catalogue record.]
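Description:
pLpC-Zipp.-L-IFP-F[2]+Venus (mammalian) is a retroviral mammalian expression plasmid built on the pLpC backbone. It is maintained as a high-copy plasmid in E. coli under ampicillin selection, and it carries a puromycin marker for selecting transduced or transfected mammalian cells. The record calls it a "binary" vector, meaning it has two cloning sites that each hold a separate coding sequence. No feature table is provided and the promoter is listed as unknown, so the elements driving each cassette and the details of the retroviral components cannot be stated from the record.

The first cassette encodes a zipper dimerisation domain, cloned between PacI and ClaI. It is joined through a flexible two-repeat GGGGS linker to IFP-F[2], which sits at the C terminus of the fusion. IFP is an infrared fluorescent protein engineered from a Deinococcus radiodurans bacteriophytochrome, which matches the species given in the record, and F[2] denotes the second of two fragments used in a protein-fragment complementation assay. In such an assay, neither fragment alone is fluorescent, but interaction of the fused partners brings the fragments together and restores the infrared signal. A homodimerising zipper fusion like this one would typically act as a positive control alongside a matching F[1] construct, although the record does not say so explicitly.

The second cloning site carries the yellow fluorescent protein Venus between PmeI and SalI. Venus gives an independent marker of cells expressing the construct. The plasmid comes from work describing an infrared reporter for following the spatiotemporal dynamics of protein-protein interactions in living cells.
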