>Addgene plasmid #52906 | pLpC-Zipp.-L-IFP-F[2]+Venus (mammalian) | depositor partial sequence | sequence record 82277 | Insert
ATGAACACTGAAGCCGCCAGGCGTTCTCGTGCGAGAAAGTTGCAAAGAATGAAACAACTTGAAGACAAGG
TTGAAGAATTGCTTTCGAAAAATTATCACTTGGAAAATGAGGTTGCCAGATTAAAGAAATTAGTTGGCGA
ACGC
