>Addgene plasmid #52906 | pLpC-Zipp.-L-IFP-F[2]+Venus (mammalian) | addgene partial sequence | sequence record 83309 | CMV-F 5'-CGCAAATGGGCGGTAGGCGTG-3'
ACTAGAGAACCCACTGCTTACTGGCTTATCGAAATTAATACGACTCACTATAGGGAGACCCAAGCTTGGT
ACCGAGCTCGGATCCTTAATTAAACCATGAACACTGAAGCCGCCAGGCGTTCTCGTGCGAGAAAGTTGCA
AAGAATGAAACAACTTGAAGACAAGGTTGAAGAATTGCTTTCGAAAAATTATCACTTGGAAAATGAGGTT
GCCAGATTAAAGAAATTAGTTGGCGAACGCATCGATGGTGGCGGTGGCTCTGGAGGTGGTGGGTCCTCCG
GAGCTCGGGACAGCATTGGCCCTCACGCCCTGAGGAACGCCATGTTTGCTCTGGAAAGCGCTCCAAACCT
GCGGGCTCTGGCCGAAGTCGCAACACAAACTGTGAGAGAACTGACTGGCTTCGATCGGGTGATGCTGTAC
AAATTTGCCCCTGACGCCACTGGAGAGATGATTGCTGAGGCCAGACGGGAGGGCATGCAGGCTTTTCTGG
GCCACAGGTTTCCCGCATCCCACACCCCTGCACAAGCTAGGGCCCTCTACACAAGACACCTGCTCCGGCT
GACCGCAGACACCAGGGCTGCAGCAGTGCCCCTCGACCCCGTGCTGAATCCCCAGACAAATGCTCCTACA
CCTCTGGGCGGAGCTGTCCTCAGAGCTACATCCCCAATGCACATGCAGTACCTGAGGAATATGGGAGTGG
GCTCCTCCCTGAGCGTCAGCGTCGTGGTCGGCGGCCAGCTGTGGGGACTGATTGTCTGCCACCATCAGAC
ACCCTACGTGCTGCCACCAGATCTGCGGACCACCCTGGAGGAGCTGGGGAGAAAGCTGTCCGGGCAGGTG
CAGAGGAAAGAAGCCTAAGAATTCTGCAGATATCCATCACACTGGCGGCCGCTCGAGTA
